>Addgene plasmid #204207 | pCMV-SARS-CoV-2 Nsp3TMC111A | addgene full sequence | sequence record 409785 | Addgene NGS Result
TGCAAAAGCCTAGGCCTCCAAAAAAGCCTCCTCACTACTTCTGGAATAGCTCAGAGGCCGAGGCGGCCTC
GGCCTCTGCATAAATAAAAAAAATTAGTCAGCCATGGGGCGGAGAATGGGCGGAACTGGGCGGAGTTAGG
GGCGGGATGGGCGGAGTTAGGGGCGGGACTATGGTTGCTGACTAATTGAGATGCATGCTTTGCATACTTC
TGCCTGCTGGGGAGCCTGGGGACTTTCCACACCTGGTTGCTGACTAATTGAGATGCATGCTTTGCATACT
TCTGCCTGCTGGGGAGCCTGGGGACTTTCCACACCCTAACTGACACACATTCCACAGCTGGTTCTTTCCG
CCTCAGGATTCTTCCTTTTTCAATATTATTGAAGCATTTATCAGGGTTATTGTCTCATGAGCGGATACAT
ATTTGAATGTATTTAGAAAAATAAACAAATAGGGGTTCCGCGCACATTTCCCCGAAAAGTGCCACCTG
[124 nt withheld, positions 489-612]
C
[91 nt withheld, positions 614-704]
A
[49 nt withheld, positions 706-754]
CCTTTGACGTTGGAGTCCACGTTCTTT
[37 nt withheld, positions 782-818]
ACCCTATCTCGGTCTATTCTTTTGATTTATAAGGGATTTTGCCGATTTCGGCCTATTGGTTAAAAAATGA
GCTGATTTAACAAAAATTTAACGCGAATTTTAACAAAATATTAACGCTTACAATTTACGCGTTAAGATAC
ATTGATGAGTTTGGACAAACCACAACTAGAATGCAGTGAAAAAAATGCTTTATTTGTGAAATTTGTGATG
CTATTGCTTTATTTGTAACCATTATAAGCTGCAATAAACAAGTTAACAACAACAATTGCATTCATTTTAT
GTTTCAGGTTCAGGGGGAGGTGTGGGAGGTTTTTTAAAGCAAGTAAAACCTCTACAAATGTGGTATGGCT
GATTATGATCATGAACAGACTGTGAGGACTGAGGGGCCTGAAATGAGCCTTGGGACTGTGAATCTAAAAT
ACACAAACAATTAGAATCAGTAGTTTAACACATTATACACTTAAAAATTGGATCTCCATTCGCCATTCAG
GCTGCGCAACTGTTGGGAAGGGCGATCGAGTGAATTGTAATACGACTCACTATAGGGCGAATTGGGTACA
CTTACCTGGTACCTTAATTAATTAAGGTACCGGGCCCCCCCTCGAGGTCGACGGTATCGATAAGCTTGAT
ATCGAATTCCTCGAGTTAGTAGGACTTCCACACGTAGTAGAAGCTGGCGAAGAAGATGTACATGCGCACC
ATGGCAGAGATGGGAGCCATCTGCACCAGGTTGATGATCAGCCACATCAGCCAGGAGTTGCTGATGAAGT
GCACAGCGAAGTAGGAGAAGAACAGCTGCATGATAGCGGCCAGGCCCAGCACGTAGAAGAACCTGGTGAA
CAGGATGTAGGCCAGGAACCACTCAGCCACCAGACCGAAGGCGGTCAGGTCCCACTTGAAGCTAGAGATG
GTGATCTGGATGGTTTCCAGGGAGGGGTAGGTGTCCAGGCTGTCCAGTCCAGACAGGCACACGGAGCATG
GGATGCTGCCGGTGCAGTAGGTGGCGATGGTCACGTTGGTGCTGTTCAGGTATCCCTCTCTGTAACCAGT
GCAGTAGCTAGGCATACCCAGGTTAGACATCAGCACTCCCAGAGCGGCGGTAGAGTAGATCAGGGAACCC
AGGCACACGGAGAGCAGCAGGAACCAGATGATGATGTTGATCAGCTTGCTGAAGTTTGGAGACTTCAGGT
AGTTGAAGGAAGCCTCCAGGCAGAACTTTCCCACGCTCTTCACGGTGTTCTTGGCGATGGTGGTAGGCAT
GCTAGCCTTGATACGGGAGTTGGTGCTTCTGGTGAAGGTGCACAGCTGCAGCAGCAGGGTGAAGAAGTAG
GGCATGTAGTTGGTGCACACGCGGTTCAGACATCTGGTCACGATGTTGGTGGTGGTGGACACCACCTTGT
TCAGGAAAGGCTTGGCGTAGTTAGCGATGGTGTCCCATGGCACAGAGTTCACAGCAGCCAGACCGTGAGT
AGCCAGGGTCTTCAGACCCAGCACCCTGCTCAGCTCGTTGGGCTTCTTGATGGTCAGGGAGCTGTTGTCC
ACGTAAGCGGCCATCAGGTCGGTGTGACCCACTTCCTCGGTGATCTTCAGGCTGTTGTTAGCTGGCTTCA
GGATGATGTCTCCCACCACCTCGGTGGTCTTCACGTTGCATTCCAGCACGTCCTTCTGGATGGTTGGGTT
CTCCACCACTTCCTCGCTCACGGGCTTCAGGTCTTCGCAGGCCAGGTTGTCCATGCCCTGAGCGTCCTCG
CTCTTCAGCACGTCGAAAGAGTTGGAGGTTTCCACTGGCTTGGTAGACCACAGGCAACGGATGCACCAGG
TGTTAGGCTTGTAGGTGGCCTTGTTGGTAGCGTTGTTCACGTGCCACACGATGGGCTTGTGCAGCAGCTT
GGCTCCCTTCTTGAAGCTTGGGGTGTAGTGCTTGTAGTCGATAGCCACCACGTCGCCGTTCAGGTCTGGG
AAGAAGGTCACCTTCAGCTCTCTAGAGGCAGGCTTCTTGTATCCGGTCAGCTGGTTCAGGTCGTCAGCGA
ACTTGATGTTGTCGCACACGAACTTGAAGTTGTCGAAGCTGGCGTTAGGGTAGGGCTGGTTTGGCACCAG
GTCGATAGGCTGCTCGGTGAAGTAAGAGTTGTCCTTCTTGTAGTAGTTGTCCAGCTTAGGGTCGATTTCG
GTGCACACCACGCCGTCCAGCTTGTAGGTCACGGGCTTGATGGTGGTGGTGTAGCTGTTCTCCTTGTAGA
ACACGTCGGTGATGGGACCCTTGTATTCAGAGGACTTGGTCAGCAGGGCTCCGTCGATGCAGTACAGGGT
CTCCTTAGAGGTGATGTGCTTGTAGTGTCCGCACTGGTAGTTGCCGGTGTACTCGGAAGCGCAGGTGAAG
GTGCCGTGCTTCAGTTCGTACTGGGCTGGAGGAGCGGACATCATCACGAATGGGCTTTCCTGCTGCACCA
GGTACTTGGTGGCCTGCTTTCCGCAGGTGCAAGGGATCTGCACGCCCTTCTTGAACTGCTCGTAGGACAG
GGTACCCATGTACATCACAGCTTCCACTCCCTTCAGGGTGGTCTGCTGCTGGCCGCAGGTCTTGCACACC
ACGTTCAGCACACGCTTGCAGGAGTCCAGGTTGGCGTGCTGGAACAGGTAGCTCATGGTCTCTCTCACGT
CTCCCAGTTCGCCCACGGTCTTGTTGCAGTAGGCCAGGATCAGAGCGCAGAAGTTAGCGGCCTCGCCAGC
ACGGGCTCTGTAGTAAGCGTCCTGCAGAGCGGGTGGGTTGAACTTCAGTTCGATCTGCTGCAGGGTCAGC
AGAGCGGTGGCCAGGTAAGCGTTGTTGTCGGCCCACTTGATGCTGGTCAGTCCGTTCACCTGGGGGTACT
TCCACTTCTTGGTGTGGTTCAGGGCAGACATGTACCTGCCCAGGAAGGATGGGTCGGTGGTGTGGTAGTA
TTCGAAAGCCTCCACTCTCAGGGTGTCATCGTTAGGCAGCACGTAGAAGGTCTTGCCCTCGTGGGAGTTG
TGTGGCTTGATCTTGGTCACGTCAGCTCCGTCCAGGTAGGTAGGACCGAACTGCTGTCCGTAGGTCATGC
TCATGTCCACCACCTGGGTGTGCAGGTTGATGTTGTCCACGGTGGTGAACACCTTGATGGTCCTCACCTC
GCGCAGAGAGGATCCGCCCGGGCTCTTATCGTCGTCATCCTTGTAATCCATGGTGGCGGCCGCCACCGCG
GTGGAGCTCCAGCTTTTGTTCCCTTTAGTGAGGGTTAATTTCGAGCTTGGCGTAATCGCTAGCGGATCTG
ACGGTTCACTAAACCAGCTCTGCTTATATAGACCTCCCACCGTACACGCCTACCGCCCATTTGCGTCAAT
GGGGCGGAGTTGTTACGACATTTTGGAAAGTCCCGTTGATTTTGGTGCCAAAACAAACTCCCATTGACGT
CAATGGGGTGGAGACTTGGAAATCCCCGTGAGTCAAACCGCTATCCACGCCCATTGATGTACTGCCAAAA
CCGCATCACCATGGTAATAGCGATGACTAATACGTAGATGTACTGCCAAGTAGGAAAGTCCCATAAGGTC
ATGTACTGGGCATAATGCCAGGCGGGCCATTTACCGTCATTGACGTCAATAGGGGGCGTACTTGGCATAT
GATACACTTGATGTACTGCCAAGTGGGCAGTTTACCGTAAATACTCCACCCATTGACGTCAATGGAAAGT
CCCTATTGGCGTTACTATGGGAACATACGTCATTATTGACGTCAATGGGCGGGGGTCGTTGGGCGGTCAG
CCAGGCGGGCCATTTACCGTAAGTTATGTAACGCGGAACTCCATATATGGGCTATGAACTAATGACCCCG
TAATTGATTACTATTAATAACTAATGCATGGCGGTAATACGGTTATCCACAGAATCAGGGGATAACGCAG
GAAAGAACATGTGAGCAAAAGGCCAGCAAAAGGCCAGGAACCGTAAAAAGGCCGCGTTGCTGGCGTTTTT
CCATAGGCTCCGCCCCCCTGACGAGCATCACAAAAATCGACGCTCAAGTCAGAGGTGGCGAAACCCGACA
GGACTATAAAGATACCAGGCGTTTCCCCCTGGAAGCTCCCTCGTGCGCTCTCCTGTTCCGACCCTGCCGC
TTACCGGATACCTGTCCGCCTTTCTCCCTTCGGGAAGCGTGGCGCTTTCTCATAGCTCACGCTGTAGGTA
TCTCAGTTCGGTGTAGGTCGTTCGCTCCAAGCTGGGCTGTGTGCACGAACCCCCCGTTCAGCCCGACCGC
TGCGCCTTATCCGGTAACTATCGTCTTGAGTCCAACCCGGTAAGACACGACTTATCGCCACTGGCAGCAG
CCACTGGTAACAGGATTAGCAGAGCGAGGTATGTAGGCGGTGCTACAGAGTTCTTGAAGTGGTGGCCTAA
CTACGGCTACACTAGAAGAACAGTATTTGGTATCTGCGCTCTGCTGAAGCCAGTTACCTTCGGAAAAAGA
GTTGGTAGCTCTTGATCCGGCAAACAAACCACCGCTGGTAGCGGTGGTTTTTTTGTTTGCAAGCAGCAGA
TTACGCGCAGAAAAAAAGGATCTCAAGAAGATCCTTTGATCTTTTCTACGGGGTCTGACGCTCAGTGGAA
CGAAAACTCACGTTAAGGGATTTTGGTCATGAGATTATCAAAAAGGATCTTCACCTAGATCCTTTTAAAT
TAAAAATGAAGTTTTAAATCAATCTAAAGTATATATGAGTAACCTGAGGCTATGGCAGGGCCTGCCGCCC
CGACGTTGGCTGCGAGCCCTGGGCCTTCACCCGAACTTGGGGGGTGGGGTGGGGAAAAGGAAGAAACGCG
GGCGTATTGGCCCCAATGGGGTCTCGGTGGGGTATCGACAGAGTGCCAGCCCTGGGACCGAACCCCGCGT
TTATGAACAAACGACCCAACACCGTGCGTTTTATTCTGTCTTTTTATTGCCGTCATAGCGCGGGTTCCTT
CCGGTATTGTCTCCTTCCGTGTTTCAGTTAGCCTCCCCCTAGGGTGGGCGAAGAACTCCAGCATGAGATC
CCCGCGCTGGAGGATCATCCAGCCGGCGTCCCGGAAAACGATTCCGAAGCCCAACCTTTCATAGAAGGCG
GCGGTGGAATCGAAATCTCGTGATGGCAGGTTGGGCGTCGCTTGGTCGGTCATTTCGAACCCCAGAGTCC
CGCTCAGAAGAACTCGTCAAGAAGGCGATAGAAGGCGATGCGCTGCGAATCGGGAGCGGCGATACCGTAA
AGCACGAGGAAGCGGTCAGCCCATTCGCCGCCAAGTTCTTCAGCAATATCACGGGTAGCCAACGCTATGT
CCTGATAGCGGTCCGCCACACCCAGCCGGCCACAGTCGATGAATCCAGAAAAGCGGCCATTTTCCACCAT
GATATTCGGCAAGCAGGCATCGCCATGGGTCACGACGAGATCCTCGCCGTCGGGCATGCTCGCCTTGAGC
CTGGCGAACAGTTCGGCTGGCGCGAGCCCCTGATGTTCTTCGTCCAGATCATCCTGATCGACAAGACCGG
CTTCCATCCGAGTACGTGCTCGCTCGATGCGATGTTTCGCTTGGTGGTCGAATGGGCAGGTAGCCGGATC
AAGCGTATGCAGCCGCCGCATTGCATCAGCCATGATGGATACTTTCTCGGCAGGAGCAAGGTGAGATGAC
AGGAGATCCTGCCCCGGCACTTCGCCCAATAGCAGCCAGTCCCTTCCCGCTTCAGTGACAACGTCGAGCA
CAGCTGCGCAAGGAACGCCCGTCGTGGCCAGCCACGATAGCCGCGCTGCCTCGTCTTGCAGTTCATTCAG
GGCACCGGACAGGTCGGTCTTGACAAAAAGAACCGGGCGCCCCTGCGCTGACAGCCGGAACACGGCGGCA
TCAGAGCAGCCGATTGTCTGTTGTGCCCAGTCATAGCCGAATAGCCTCTCCACCCAAGCGGCCGGAGAAC
CTGCGTGCAATCCATCTTGTTCAATCATGCGAAACGATCCTCATCCTGTCTCTTGATCGATCTT
Features (pLannotate 1.2.2; 20 found; start..end, strand, type, name):
    360..462     -  promoter       AmpR promoter: bla
    489..917     +  rep_origin     f1 ori (sequence partly withheld): f1 bacteriophage origin of replication; arrow indicates direction of (+) strand synthesis
    951..1072    -  polyA_signal   SV40 poly(A) signal: SV40 polyadenylation signal
   1095..1232    -  CDS            large T antigen (fragment): large T antigen from SV40 (simian virus 40)
   1232..1287    -  intron         small t intron (fragment): SV40 (simian virus 40) small t antigen intron
   1297..1336    -  CDS            lacZα (fragment): LacZα fragment of β-galactosidase; lacZ fragment
   1346..1364    +  promoter       T7 promoter: promoter for bacteriophage T7 RNA polymerase
   1404..1459    -  misc_feature   MCS (fragment): pBluescript multiple cloning site
   1467..3977    -  CDS            R1A_SARS2 (fragment): Experimental evidence at protein level: Swiss-Prot protein existence level 1. [Non-structural protein 10]: Plays a pivotal role in viral transcription by stimulating both nsp14 3'-5' exoribonuclease and nsp16 2'-O-methyltransferase activities. Therefore plays an essential role in viral mRNAs cap methylation. From Severe acute respiratory syndrome coronavirus 2 (2019-nCoV) (SARS-CoV-2).
   3992..4016    -  CDS            3xFLAG (fragment): three tandem FLAG® epitope tags
   4024..4047    -  misc_feature   MCS (fragment): pBluescript multiple cloning site
   4060..4078    -  promoter       T3 promoter: promoter for bacteriophage T3 RNA polymerase
   4124..4327    -  promoter       CMV promoter: human cytomegalovirus (CMV) immediate early promoter
   4328..4631    -  enhancer       CMV enhancer: human cytomegalovirus immediate early enhancer
   4806..5394    -  rep_origin     ori: high-copy-number ColE1/pMB1/pBR322/pUC origin of replication
   5616..5632    +  polyA_signal   bGH poly(A) signal (fragment): bovine growth hormone polyadenylation signal
   5723..5770    -  polyA_signal   HSV TK poly(A) signal: herpes simplex virus thymidine kinase polyadenylation signal (Cole and Stacy, 1985)
   5829..5981    -  CDS            ble (fragment): BLE_KLEPN - Experimental evidence at protein level: Swiss-Prot protein existence level 1. Binding protein with a strong affinity to the bleomycin family of antibiotics. Binds to CL990; an antimitotic-antibiotic compound. From Klebsiella pneumoniae.
   6002..6796    -  CDS            NeoR/KanR: aminoglycoside phosphotransferase from Tn5; aph(3')-II (or nptII); confers resistance to neomycin, kanamycin, and G418 (Geneticin®)
   6831..356     -  promoter       SV40 promoter (across the origin): SV40 enhancer and early promoter
