[The description below was written by a language model from this plasmid's Addgene catalogue record and pLannotate feature annotations shown in this document.]
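Description:
pCMV-SARS-CoV-2 Nsp3TMC111A is a mammalian expression plasmid of about 6.8 kb built on the pCMV-Tag2B backbone. It is maintained at high copy in E. coli through a ColE1/pUC-type origin and selected with kanamycin. Resistance comes from a Tn5 NeoR/KanR (aminoglycoside phosphotransferase) gene placed behind both a bacterial bla promoter and the SV40 enhancer/early promoter and followed by an HSV TK polyadenylation signal. This arrangement would also permit G418 selection in mammalian cells. An f1 origin is present as well, and T3 and T7 promoters flank the cloning region.

The payload is a fragment of SARS-CoV-2 Nsp3 (Wuhan-Hu-1) inserted between the BamHI and EcoRI sites, both of which are retained. According to the depositor it spans amino acids 742–1579 of Nsp3, which includes the papain-like protease (PLpro) domain. It carries a cysteine-to-alanine substitution at residue 111 of PLpro, the active-site cysteine, so the protease is expected to be catalytically inactive. The automated annotation identifies this roughly 2.5 kb coding sequence only as a fragment of the ORF1a polyprotein, and the functional note attached to it refers to nsp10 rather than Nsp3, so the catalogue description is the better guide. The open reading frame is fused at its N terminus to a single FLAG epitope, which the annotation reports as a partial 3xFLAG match. Transcription is driven by the human CMV immediate-early enhancer and promoter and terminated by an SV40 polyadenylation signal.

The stated purpose is mammalian expression of SARS-CoV-2 Nsp3. The associated work concerns the roles of PLpro in regulating cellular proteins at the endoplasmic reticulum, where this mutant would plausibly serve as a protease-dead control detectable through its FLAG tag.
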