Addgene plasmid #204207: pCMV-SARS-CoV-2 Nsp3TMC111A
Purpose: Mammalian expression of SARS-CoV-2 Nsp3
Depositing lab: Allan Weissman. Depositing organization: National Cancer Institute (NCI). Publication: SARS-CoV-2 papain-like protease plays multiple roles in regulating cellular proteins in the endoplasmic reticulum. Yang M, Mariano J, Su R, Smith CE, Das S, Gill C, Andresson T, Loncarek J, Tsai YC, Weissman AM. J Biol Chem. 2023 Oct 12;299(12):105346. doi: 10.1016/j.jbc.2023.105346. PubMed 37838170.
Backbone
  Vector backbone: pCMV-Tag2B
  Vector type: Mammalian Expression
Growth in bacteria
  Bacterial resistance: Kanamycin, 50 μg/mL
  Growth temperature: 37°C
  Growth strain: DH5alpha
  Copy number: High Copy
Gene/Insert
  Gene/Insert name: SARS-CoV-2 Nsp3 (Wuhan-Hu-1; https://www.addgene.org/141257/)
  Species: Other
  Mutation: Cys to Ala in active site of PLpro
  Entrez Gene: ORF1ab (a.k.a. GU280_gp01)
  Tag / fusion protein: FLAGx1 (N terminal on insert)
  Cloning method: Restriction Enzyme; 5′ cloning site BamH1 (not destroyed); 3′ cloning site EcoR1 (not destroyed)
Terms and licenses: Academic/Nonprofit Terms; Industry Terms: Not Available to Industry
Depositor comments: Amino acids 742-1579 of Nsp3, mutation of aa111 of PLpro (aa866 of Addgene clone 141257).
How to cite: pCMV-SARS-CoV-2 Nsp3TMC111A was a gift from Allan Weissman (Addgene plasmid # 204207 ; http://n2t.net/addgene:204207 ; RRID:Addgene_204207)
